>Addgene plasmid #145947 | pAc5.1B-lambdaN-HA-DmStaufen_B | addgene full sequence | sequence record 407043 | Addgene NGS Result
CATGAATGGCATCAACTCTGAATCAAATCTTTGCAGATGCACCTACTTCTCATTTCCACTGTCACATCAT
TTTTCCAGATCTCGCTGCCTGTTATGTGGCCCACAAACCAAGACACGTTTTATGGCCATTAAAGCTGGCT
GATCGTCGCCAAACACCAAATACATAATGAATATGTACACATTCGAGAAAGAAGCGATCAAAGAAGCGTC
TTCGGGCGGAGTAGGAGAATGCGGAGGAGAAGGAGAACGAGCTGATCTAGTATCTCTCCACAATCCAATG
CCAACTGACCAACTGGCCATATTCGGAGCAATTTGAAGCCAATTTCCATCGCCTGGCGATCGCTCCATTC
TTGGCTATATGTTTTTCACCGTTACCCGGGGCCATTTTCAAAGACTCGTCGGCAAGATAAGATTGTGTCA
CTCGCTGTCTCTCTTCATTTGTCGAAGAATGCTGAGGAATTTCGCGATGACGTCGGCGAGTATTTTGAAG
AATGAGAATAATTTGTATTTATACGAAAATCAGTTAGTGGAATTTTCTACAAAAACATGTTATCTATAGA
TAATTTTGTTGCAAAATATGTTGACTATGACAAAGATTGTATGTATATACCTTTAATGTATTCTCATTTT
CTTATGTATTTATAATGGCAATGATGATACTGATGATATTTTAAGATGATGCCAGACCAAAAGGCTTGAA
TTTCTGCGTCTTTTGCCGAACGCAGTGCATGTGCAATTGTTGTTTTTTGGAATATTCAATTTTCGGACTG
TCCGCTTTGATTTCAGTTTCTTGGCTTATTCAAAAAGCAAAGTAAAGCCAAAAAAGCGAGATGGCAATAC
CAAATGCGGCAAAACGGTAGTGGAAGGAAAGGGGTGCGGGGCAGCGGAAGGAAGGGTGGGGCGGGGCGTG
GCGGGGTCTGTGGCTGGGCGCGACGTCACCGACGTTGGAGCCACTCCTTTGACCATGTGTGCGTGTGTGT
ATTATTCGTGTCTCGCCACTCGCCGGTTGTTTTTTTCTTTTTATGCTGCGCTCTCTCTAGCGCCATCTCG
CTTACGCATGCTCAACGCACCGCATGTTGCCGTTTCCTTTTATGCGTCATTTTGGCTCGAAATAGGCAAT
TATTTAAACAAAGATTAGTCAACGAAAACGCTAAAATAAATAAGTCTACAATATGGTTACTTATTGCCAT
GTGTGTGCAGCCAACGATAGCAACAAAAGCAACAACACAGGTGGCTTTCCCTCTTTCACTTTTTGTTTGC
AAGCCGCGTGCGAGCAAGACGGCACGACCGGCAAACGCAATTACGCTGACAAAGAGCAGACGAAGTTTTG
GCGAAAAACATCAAGGCGCCTGATACGAATGCATTTGCAATAACAATTGCGATATTTAATATTGTTTATG
AAGCTGTTTGACTTCAAAACACACAAAAAAAAAAATAAAACAAATTATTTGAAAGAGAATTAGGAATCGG
ACGCTTATCGTTAGGGTAACAACAAGAAATGCTTACTGAGTCACAGCCTCTGGAAAACTGCCGCAAGCCA
GAGAGAGAGAGAAAAAGAGGGAGAGCAGCTTAGACCGCATGTGCTTGTGTGTGAGGCGTCTCTCTCTTCG
TCTCTGTTGCGCAAACGCATAGACTGCACTGAAAAAATCGATTACCTATTTTTTATGAATGAATATTTGC
ACTATTACTATTCAAAACTATTAAGATAGCAATCACATTCAATAGCCAAATACTATACCACCTGAGCGAT
GCAACGAAATGATCAATTTGAGCAAAAATGCTGCATATTTAGGACGGCATCATTATAGAAATGCTTCTTG
CTGTGTACTTTTCTCTCGTCTGGCAGCTGTTTCGCCGTTATTGTTAAAACCGGCTTAAGTTAGGTGTGTT
TTCTACGACTAGTGAATGCCCTACTAGAAGATGTGTGTTGCACAAAATGTCCCTGGAATAACCAATTTGA
AGTGCAGATAGCAGTAAACGTAAGCTAATATGAATATTATTTAACTGTAATGTTTTAATATCGCTGGACA
TTACTAATAAACCCACTATAAACACATGTACATATGTATGTTTTGGCATACAATGAGTAGTTGGGGAAAA
AATGTGTAAAAGCACCGTGACCATCACAGCATAAAGATAACCAGCTGAAGTATCGAATATGAGTAACCCC
CAAATTGAATCACATGCCGCAACTGATAGGACCCATGGAAGTACACTCTTCATGGCGATATACAAGACAC
ACACAAGCACGAACACCCAGTTGCGGAGGAAATTCTCCGTAAATGAAAACCCAATCGGCGAACAATTCAT
ACCCATATATGGTAAAAGTTTTGAACGCGACTTGAGAGCGGAGAGCATTGCGGCTGATAAGGTTTTAGCG
CTAAGCGGGCTTTATAAAACGGGCTGCGGGACCAGTTTTCATATCACTACCGTTTGAGTTCTTGTGCTGT
GTGGATACTCCTCCCGACACAAAGCCGCTCCATCAGCCAGCAGTCGTCTAATCCAGAGACCCCGGATCGG
GGTACCCAACATGGACGCACAAACACGACGACGTGAGCGTCGCGCTGAGAAACAAGCTCAATGGAAAGCT
GCAAACGGTGGATCTCCTCCAAGCTTGAATTCTGCAGATATCATGGCTTACCCATACGATGTTCCAGATT
ACGCTATGCAGCACAACGTTCATGCCGCCCGGCCAGCGCCCCACATCCGAGCTGCGCACCATCACAGCCA
CAGCCATGCCCACATGCATCTGCATCCCGGCATGGAGCAGCACCTGGGCCCCAGTCTTCAGCAGCAACAG
CAGCCGCCACCGCCGCCCCAGCAGCCTCCACATCGCGACCTCCACGCACGTCTGAATCATCACCATCTCC
ACGCTCAGCAGCAGCAGCAGCAACAGACGTCGTCGAACCAAGCCGCCGCCGTCGCTGCGGCTGGGGCTGC
CTATCACCACGGCAACATCAACAGCAACAGCGGCAGCAACATCTCCAGCAACAGCAACCAGATGCAGAAG
ATCCGCCAACAGCACCAGCACTTGAGTAGCAGCAACGGCCTTCTTGGCAATCAACCTCCTGGTCCGCCGC
CACAGGCCTTCAATCCATTGGCGGGCAATCCGGCAGCTCTCGCCTACAATCAGCTTCCTCCGCATCCGCC
GCACCACATGGCCGCCCATCTGGGCAGCTATGCCGCTCCACCGCCTCACTATTACATGAGCCAGGCGAAG
CCCGCGAAATATAATCACTATGGCAGCAATGCAAACAGCAACAGCGGCAGCAACAACAGCAACAGCAACT
ATGCCCCCAAGGCCATACTGCAGAATACGTATAGGAATCAGAAGGTGGTGGTTCCACCAGTGGTGCAGGA
AGTAACCCCGGTGCCGGAACCGCCAGTGACCACCAATAATGCCACCACCAACAGCACCAGCAACAGCACA
GTCATAGCTAGCGAGCCTGTAACCCAAGAGGATACTTCTCAGAAGCCGGAGACTAGACAGGAGCCAGCTT
CAGCGGACGATCATGTCAGCACGGGGAATATCGATGCTACGGGAGCACTGTCCAACGAGGACACGAGCAG
TTCAGGACGCGGGGGCAAGGACAAGACCCCAATGTGCCTGGTCAATGAGTTGGCCAGGTACAACAAGATC
ACGCATCAATATCGGTTGACTGAAGAACGAGGACCTGCCCACTGCAAGACCTTCACGGTGACACTGATGC
TGGGCGATGAGGAGTACTCGGCGGATGGTTTTAAGATTAAGAAAGCGCAACATTTGGCGGCTAGTAAGGC
TATCGAGGAAACCATGTACAAGCATCCGCCGCCGAAGATTCGCCGCAGCGAAGAAGGCGGTCCCATGCGC
ACACACATTACGCCGACGGTGGAATTGAATGCCCTGGCCATGAAGTTGGGACAGCGCACCTTCTACCTGC
TGGATCCCACTCAGATTCCTCCCACGGATTCCATAGTGCCGCCGGAGTTTGCCGGCGGTCATTTACTAAC
TGCACCAGGACCAGGGATGCCGCAACCACCTCCACCACCTGCTTACGCTCTGCGCCAGCGGCTTGGCAAT
GGATTTGTGCCCATTCCATCGCAGCCGATGCATCCGCATTTCTTTCATGGACCTGGTCAGCGACCGTTTC
CTCCGAAGTTTCCATCACGCTTTGCGCTGCCACCGCCTCTCGGAGCTCATGTACATCATGGACCAAATGG
CCCATTTCCATCCGTGCCTACGCCACCCAGCAAAATCACCCTGTTTGTGGGCAAGCAGAAGTTTGTGGGC
ATCGGACGCACACTGCAGCAAGCGAAACATGACGCTGCGGCGAGAGCGCTGCAGGTTCTCAAGACACAGG
CCATATCTGCCTCTGAGGAGGCTCTCGAGGATTCGATGGATGAGGGTGACAAGAAGTCGCCCATCTCGCA
GGTTCACGAGATCGGAATTAAGCGCAACATGACCGTTCATTTTAAGGTGTTGCGCGAGGAGGGGCCGGCG
CACATGAAGAACTTTATAACAGCCTGCATTGTGGGATCTATTGTCACCGAAGGAGAAGGAAATGGCAAAA
AAGTGTCCAAGAAGCGTGCTGCGGAAAAGATGCTCGTCGAGTTGCAAAAGCTGCCGCCCCTTACGCCCAC
CAAGCAGACGCCATTGAAGCGGATTAAGGTTAAGACACCAGGCAAAAGTGGTGCAGCTGCCCGAGAAGGT
TCGGTTGTGTCGGGCACTGATGGTACTATGCAAACGGGAAAGCCGGAGAGACGTAAACGCCTCAATCCGC
CGAAGGACAAGCTGATAGACATGGACGATGCGGATAATCCCATTACAAAGCTAATTCAACTGCAGCAGAC
GCGTAAGGAAAAGGAACCCATTTTCGAGCTGATAGCCAAAAACGGCAATGAAACCGCTCGACGACGGGAA
TTCGTTATGGAGGTCTCCGCCAGCGGGAGCACAGCCCGTGGAACAGGCAACAGCAAGAAATTGGCAAAGC
GAAATGCTGCACAGGCTCTATTTGAACTGCTGGAAGCTGTTCAAGTCACACCAACCAACGAAACACAGTC
ATCGGAGGAATGCTGCACTTCGGCAACAATGTCCGCCGTTACAGCGCCCGCAGTGGAGGCAACTGCGGAA
GGCAAAGTGCCCATGGTAGCAACGCCAGTGGGTCCCATGCCAGGCATTTTAATACTGCGCCAGAACAAGA
AACCAGCAAAGAAGAGGGATCAAATTGTAATTGTCAAGTCTAACGTGGAATCCAAAGAGGAGGAGGCCAA
TAAGGAGGTGGCAGTTGCAGCTGAGGAGAATAGCAACAACAGTGCAAACTCTGGCGACAGCAGCAACAGC
AGCAGCGGCGATTCGCAAGCCACAGAGGCGGCTAGTGAGAGTGCACTGAATACCTCAACCGGCAGCAATA
CGAGTGGTGTGAGTAGCAACAGCAGCAATGTTGGAGCCAACACGGATGGTAACAACCATGCCGAGAGTAA
AAACAACACGGAGAGTAGCAGCAACAGTACGAGTAACACACAAAGCGCTGGAGTGCACATGAAGGAGCAG
CTCTTGTACCTTAGTAAACTGCTGGACTTTGAGGTCAACTTCTCGGACTATCCGAAAGGCAATCACAACG
AGTTCCTGACCATCGTGACATTGTCCACACATCCGCCGCAGATTTGCCATGGCGTTGGCAAGAGCTCCGA
GGAGTCGCAGAATGATGCTGCAAGCAATGCCTTGAAAATCCTCAGCAAGCTGGGGCTCAACAATGCCATG
AAATAAGCGGCCGCTCGAGTCTAGAGGGCCCGCGGTTCGAAGGTAAGCCTATCCCTAACCCTCTCCTCGG
TCTCGATTCTACGCGTACCGGTCATCATCACCATCACCATTGAGTTTAAACCCGCTGATCAGCCTCGACT
GTGCCTTCTAAGGCCTGAGCTCGCTGATCAGCCTCGATCGAGGATCCAGACATGATAAGATACATTGATG
AGTTTGGACAAACCACAACTAGAATGCAGTGAAAAAAATGCTTTATTTGTGAAATTTGTGATGCTATTGC
TTTATTTGTAACCATTATAAGCTGCAATAAACAAGTTAACAACAACAATTGCATTCATTTTATGTTTCAG
GTTCAGGGGGAGGTGTGGGAGGTTTTTTAAAGCAAGTAAAACCTCTACAAATGTGGTATGGCTGATTATG
ATCAGTCGACCGATGCCCTTGAGAGCCTTCAACCCAGTCAGCTCCTTCCGGTGGGCGCGGGGCATGACTA
TCGTCGCCGCACTTATGACTGTCTTCTTTATCATGCAACTCGTAGGACAGGTGCCGGCAGCGCTCTGGGT
CATTTTCGGCGAGGACCGCTTTCGCTGGAGCGCGACGATGATCGGCCTGTCGCTTGCGGTATTCGGAATC
TTGCACGCCCTCGCTCAAGCCTTCGTCACTGGTCCCGCCACCAAACGTTTCGGCGAGAAGCAGGCCATTA
TCGCCGGCATGGCGGCCGACGCGCTGGGCTACGTCTTGCTGGCGTTCGCGACGCGAGGCTGGATGGCCTT
CCCCATTATGATTCTTCTCGCTTCCGGCGGCATCGGGATGCCCGCGTTGCAGGCCATGCTGTCCAGGCAG
GTAGATGACGACCATCAGGGACAGCTTCAAGGCCAGCAAAAGGCCAGGAACCGTAAAAAGGCCGCGTTGC
TGGCGTTTTTCCATAGGCTCCGCCCCCCTGACGAGCATCACAAAAATCGACGCTCAAGTCAGAGGTGGCG
AAACCCGACAGGACTATAAAGATACCAGGCGTTTCCCCCTGGAAGCTCCCTCGTGCGCTCTCCTGTTCCG
ACCCTGCCGCTTACCGGATACCTGTCCGCCTTTCTCCCTTCGGGAAGCGTGGCGCTTTCTCATAGCTCAC
GCTGTAGGTATCTCAGTTCGGTGTAGGTCGTTCGCTCCAAGCTGGGCTGTGTGCACGAACCCCCCGTTCA
GCCCGACCGCTGCGCCTTATCCGGTAACTATCGTCTTGAGTCCAACCCGGTAAGACACGACTTATCGCCA
CTGGCAGCAGCCACTGGTAACAGGATTAGCAGAGCGAGGTATGTAGGCGGTGCTACAGAGTTCTTGAAGT
GGTGGCCTAACTACGGCTACACTAGAAGGACAGTATTTGGTATCTGCGCTCTGCTGAAGCCAGTTACCTT
CGGAAAAAGAGTTGGTAGCTCTTGATCCGGCAAACAAACCACCGCTGGTAGCGGTGGTTTTTTTGTTTGC
AAGCAGCAGATTACGCGCAGAAAAAAAGGATCTCAAGAAGATCCTTTGATCTTTTCTACGGGGTCTGACG
CTCAGTGGAACGAAAACTCACGTTAAGGGATTTTGGTCATGAGATTATCAAAAAGGATCTTCACCTAGAT
CCTTTTAAATTAAAAATGAAGTTTTAAATCAATCTAAAGTATATATGAGTAAACTTGGTCTGACAGTTAC
CAATGCTTAATCAGTGAGGCACCTATCTCAGCGATCTGTCTATTTCGTTCATCCATAGTTGCCTGACTCC
CCGTCGTGTAGATAACTACGATACGGGAGGGCTTACCATCTGGCCCCAGTGCTGCAATGATACCGCGAGA
CCCACGCTCACCGGCTCCAGATTTATCAGCAATAAACCAGCCAGCCGGAAGGGCCGAGCGCAGAAGTGGT
CCTGCAACTTTATCCGCCTCCATCCAGTCTATTAATTGTTGCCGGGAAGCTAGAGTAAGTAGTTCGCCAG
TTAATAGTTTGCGCAACGTTGTTGCCATTGCTGCAGGCATCGTGGTGTCACGCTCGTCGTTTGGTATGGC
TTCATTCAGCTCCGGTTCCCAACGATCAAGGCGAGTTACATGATCCCCCATGTTGTGCAAAAAAGCGGTT
AGCTCCTTCGGTCCTCCGATCGTTGTCAGAAGTAAGTTGGCCGCAGTGTTATCACTCATGGTTATGGCAG
CACTGCATAATTCTCTTACTGTCATGCCATCCGTAAGATGCTTTTCTGTGACTGGTGAGTACTCAACCAA
GTCATTCTGAGAATAGTGTATGCGGCGACCGAGTTGCTCTTGCCCGGCGTCAACACGGGATAATACCGCG
CCACATAGCAGAACTTTAAAAGTGCTCATCATTGGAAAACGTTCTTCGGGGCGAAAACTCTCAAGGATCT
TACCGCTGTTGAGATCCAGTTCGATGTAACCCACTCGTGCACCCAACTGATCTTCAGCATCTTTTACTTT
CACCAGCGTTTCTGGGTGAGCAAAAACAGGAAGGCAAAATGCCGCAAAAAAGGGAATAAGGGCGACACGG
AAATGTTGAATACTCATACTCTTCCTTTTTCAATATTATTGAAGCATTTATCAGGGTTATTGTCTCATGA
GCGGATACATATTTGAATGTATTTAGAAAAATAAACAAATAGGGGTTCCGCGCACATTTCCCCGAAAAGT
GCCACCTGACGTCTAAGAAACCATTATTATCATGACATTAACCTATAAAAATAGGCGTATCACGAGGCCC
TTTCGTCTTCAAGAATTAATTCTATATTCTAAAAACACAAATGATACTTCTAAAAAAAAAT
Features (pLannotate 1.2.2; 11 found; start..end, strand, type, name):
      1..2510    +  promoter       Ac5 promoter: Drosophila melanogaster actin 5C promoter
   2531..2596    +  CDS            N (fragment): REGN_LAMBD - Experimental evidence at protein level: Swiss-Prot protein existence level 1. Plays a role as a transcriptional antitermination factor that allows the virus to initiate its lytic phase. Activates expression of the delayed viral early genes by modifying host RNA polymerase (RNAP) into a form that is resistant to termination signals. This antitermination function requires the host NusA protein which serves to stabilize the interaction between antitermination protein N and host RNA polymerase. From Escherichia phage lambda (Bacteriophage lambda).
   2639..2665    +  CDS            3xHA (fragment): three tandem HA epitope tags
   2666..5743    +  CDS            stau: STAU_DROME - Experimental evidence at protein level: Swiss-Prot protein existence level 1. RNA-binding protein which forms ribonucleoprotein complexes (RNPs) that play critical roles in the localization, translational repression and turnover of RNAs during embryogenesis, neurotransmission and neurogenesis (PubMed:10698941, PubMed:1712672, PubMed:8001156, PubMed:17178403). In the oocyte, essential for the localization of both the osk/oskar mRNA to the posterior pole and bcd/bicoid RNA to the anterior pole, and is therefore required for the correct anterior- posterior patterning of the developin
   5782..5823    +  CDS            V5 tag: epitope tag from simian virus 5
   5923..6057    -  polyA_signal   SV40 poly(A) signal: SV40 polyadenylation signal
   6080..6164    -  CDS            large T antigen (fragment): large T antigen from SV40 (simian virus 40)
   6165..6612    +  CDS            TcR (fragment): tetracycline efflux protein; tet; confers resistance to tetracycline
   6658..7246    -  rep_origin     ori: high-copy-number ColE1/pMB1/pBR322/pUC origin of replication
   7417..8277    -  CDS            AmpR: β-lactamase; bla; confers resistance to ampicillin, carbenicillin, and related antibiotics
   8278..8382    -  promoter       AmpR promoter: bla
