[The description below was written by a language model from this plasmid's Addgene catalogue record and pLannotate feature annotations shown in this document.]
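Description:
pAc5.1B-lambdaN-HA-DmStaufen_B is an 8.5 kb insect expression plasmid for producing Drosophila melanogaster Staufen as an N-terminally tagged fusion protein in fly cells. The catalogue lists the backbone as unknown, although the name and the annotated parts suggest a pAc5.1-type vector. It is maintained in E. coli through a ColE1/pUC-family origin and selected with ampicillin via the β-lactamase gene and its own promoter. The origin is annotated as a high-copy type, whereas the repository lists the plasmid as low copy. A short tetracycline-resistance fragment and a piece of SV40 large T antigen sequence are also annotated; these appear to be non-functional backbone remnants. No marker for selection in insect cells is annotated.

Expression is driven by the constitutive Drosophila actin 5C (Ac5) promoter. Downstream lies a short fragment of the bacteriophage lambda N protein, followed by an HA epitope (the annotated segment is the length of a single HA copy) and then the full stau coding sequence. A V5 tag sequence follows the insert, but the record does not show whether it is read in frame or cut off by a stop codon. An SV40 polyadenylation signal follows the cassette, although it is annotated on the opposite strand.

The lambda N peptide binds boxB RNA hairpins, so fusions of this kind are generally used in tethering assays. In these, the protein is artificially recruited to a boxB-containing reporter mRNA to test its effect on translation or transcript stability, and the HA tag allows detection. This fits Staufen's role as an RNA-binding protein in mRNA localization, translational repression and turnover, and the associated study of mRNA degradation. The stated purpose, however, is simply insect expression of DmStaufen.
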