Addgene plasmid #145947: pAc5.1B-lambdaN-HA-DmStaufen_B
Purpose: Insect Expression of DmStaufen
Depositing lab: Elisa Izaurralde. Depositing organization: Max Planck Institute for Developmental Biology. Publication: mRNA degradation by miRNAs and GW182 requires both CCR4:NOT deadenylase and DCP1:DCP2 decapping complexes. Behm-Ansmant I, Rehwinkel J, Doerks T, Stark A, Bork P, Izaurralde E. Genes Dev. 2006 Jul 15. 20(14):1885-98. 10.1101/gad.1424106 PubMed 16815998.
Backbone
  Vector backbone: Unknown
  Vector type: Insect Expression
Growth in bacteria
  Bacterial resistance: Ampicillin, 100 μg/mL
  Growth temperature: 37°C
  Growth strain: DH5alpha
  Copy number: Low Copy
Gene/Insert
  Gene/Insert name: DmStaufen
  Species: D. melanogaster (fly)
  Entrez Gene: stau (a.k.a. Dmel_CG5753, CG5753, Dmel\CG5753, Dmstau, STAU, Stau, Stau1, Stauf, Staufen, dStau)
  Cloning method: Unknown
Terms and licenses: Academic/Nonprofit Terms; Industry Terms: Not Available to Industry
Depositor comments: ORF extracted from ENA: AAA73062.1 Plasmids from this collection were made available to the research community and donated after the lab closed. Please note that the sequence provided by the depositing laboratory may be theoretical/predicted or based on Sanger sequencing results. There may be discrepancies between sequencing results obtained by Addgene and the depositor sequence. If an Addgene verified sequence is not available, please contact before placing your order to request that our lab fully sequence the plasmid.
How to cite: pAc5.1B-lambdaN-HA-DmStaufen_B was a gift from Elisa Izaurralde (Addgene plasmid # 145947 ; http://n2t.net/addgene:145947 ; RRID:Addgene_145947)
